Addgene plasmid #236779: pTB106-Hyg
Purpose: Expression of Cas9 cytosine base editor (CBE), T7 RNAP, Cas12a and hygromycin selection marker. The CBE contains a ssDNA-DBD from the L. major RAD51 protein. This plasmid is transfected as episome.
Depositing lab: Tom Beneke. Depositing organization: Julius-Maximilians-Universitaet Wuerzburg. Publication: Improved base editing and functional screening in Leishmania via co-expression of the AsCas12a ultra variant, a T7 RNA polymerase, and a cytosine base editor. Herrmann May N, Cao A, Schmid A, Link F, Arias-Del-Angel J, Meiser E, Beneke T. eLife. 2025 Feb 24;13:RP97437. doi: 10.7554/eLife.97437. PubMed 39991929.
Backbone
  Vector backbone: pUC19
  Backbone size w/o insert (bp): 2460
  Vector type: CRISPR
  Selectable markers: Hygromycin
Growth in bacteria
  Bacterial resistance: Ampicillin, 100 μg/mL
  Growth temperature: 37°C
  Growth strain: EPI300
  Copy number: Unknown
Gene/Insert
  Gene/Insert name: hyBE4max (CBE); Cas12a (Acidaminococcus sp. BV3L6)-P2A-T7 RNAP
  Species: APOBEC-1 (rat), RAD51 ssDNA DBD (L. major), Cas9 (S. pyogenes), UGI (B. subtilis bacteriophage)
  Cloning method: Restriction Enzyme; 5′ cloning site unknown (unknown if destroyed)
Terms and licenses: Academic/Nonprofit Terms; Industry Terms: Not Available to Industry
How to cite: pTB106-Hyg was a gift from Tom Beneke (Addgene plasmid # 236779 ; http://n2t.net/addgene:236779 ; RRID:Addgene_236779)
