[The description below was written by a language model from this plasmid's Addgene catalogue record and pLannotate feature annotations shown in this document.]
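Description:
pTB106-Hyg is a large (about 21.6 kb) CRISPR expression plasmid built on a pUC19 backbone for use in Leishmania, where it is transfected and maintained as an episome rather than integrated. In E. coli it replicates from the high-copy ColE1/pUC origin and is selected with ampicillin through the bla gene. An f1 origin and remnants of the lac promoter/operator, bom and rop regions are also annotated in the backbone. Selection in the parasite relies on the hph hygromycin phosphotransferase gene.

The payload combines three functions. The first is hyBE4max, a cytosine base editor assembled from rat APOBEC-1 deaminase, a single-stranded DNA-binding domain from L. major RAD51 (the annotation software matched it to mouse Rad51 by homology), S. pyogenes Cas9 carrying the D10A mutation, and uracil glycosylase inhibitor (UGI) from a Bacillus phage. It ends with a nucleoplasmin nuclear localisation signal and a short His-tag fragment. The deaminase converts cytosines in the guide-exposed strand to uracil, UGI blocks their excision, and the RAD51 domain is intended to increase engagement with single-stranded DNA. The second open reading frame encodes Acidaminococcus sp. Cas12a (AsCpf1) joined through a P2A self-cleaving peptide to T7 RNA polymerase, so both proteins come from one transcript. T7 RNA polymerase typically serves to transcribe guide RNAs from T7 promoters supplied separately.

The promoters and intergenic processing sequences driving these genes in Leishmania are not annotated, and the short chicken β-actin promoter hit is probably a spurious match. The associated publication title indicates use for improved base editing and functional screening in Leishmania.
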