Features (pLannotate 1.2.2; 20 found; start..end, strand, type, name):
    171..759     +  rep_origin     ori: high-copy-number ColE1/pMB1/pBR322/pUC origin of replication
   1820..2503    +  CDS            Apobec1: ABEC1_RAT - Experimental evidence at protein level: Swiss-Prot protein existence level 1. Catalytic component of the apolipoprotein B mRNA editing enzyme complex which is responsible for the postranscriptional editing of a CAA codon for Gln to a UAA codon for stop in the APOB mRNA. May also play a role in the epigenetic regulation of gene expression by participating in DNA demethylation. From Rattus norvegicus (Rat).
   2741..3076    +  CDS            Rad51 (fragment): RAD51_MOUSE - Also known as Rad51a, Reca. Experimental evidence at protein level: Swiss-Prot protein existence level 1. Plays an important role in homologous strand exchange, a key step in DNA repair through homologous recombination (HR) (PubMed:15834424). Binds to single and double-stranded DNA and exhibits DNA-dependent ATPase activity. Catalyzes the recognition of homology and strand exchange between homologous DNA partners to form a joint molecule between a processed DNA break and the repair template. Binds to single-stranded DNA in an ATP-dependent manner to form nucleoprotein filaments w
   3149..4750    +  CDS            dCas9(N): N-terminal portion of catalytically inactive Streptococcus pyogenes dCas9 carrying the D10A mutation (Zetsche et al., 2015)
   4751..7245    +  CDS            Cas9(C) (fragment): C-terminal portion of Streptococcus pyogenes Cas9 (Zetsche et al., 2015)
   7559..7807    +  CDS            UGI: UNGI_BPPB2 - Experimental evidence at protein level: Swiss-Prot protein existence level 1. This protein binds specifically and reversibly to the host uracil-DNA glycosylase, preventing removal of uracil residues from PBS2 DNA by the host uracil-excision repair system. From Bacillus phage PBS2 (Bacteriophage PBS2).
   7820..7867    +  CDS            nucleoplasmin NLS: bipartite nuclear localization signal from nucleoplasmin
   7883..7900    +  CDS            9xHis (fragment): 9xHis affinity tag
   8847..12764   +  CDS            AsCpf1: CRISPR-associated protein from Acidaminococcus sp. BV3L6 (Zetsche et al., 2015)
  13113..15797   +  CDS            RPOL_BPT7: Experimental evidence at protein level: Swiss-Prot protein existence level 1. Highly processive DNA-dependent RNA polymerase that catalyzes the transcription of class II and class III viral genes. Recognizes a specific promoter sequence and enters first into an 'abortive phase' where very short transcripts are synthesized and released before proceeding to the processive transcription of long RNA chains. Unwinds the double-stranded DNA to expose the coding strand for templating. Participates in the initiation of viral DNA replication presumably by making primers accessible to the DNA polymerase
  16360..16386   -  promoter       chicken β-actin promoter (fragment): contains a 21-bp deletion relative to the standard chicken β-actin promoter
  17184..18206   +  CDS            hph: KHYB_ECOLX - Experimental evidence at protein level: Swiss-Prot protein existence level 1. The aminoglycoside phosphotransferases achieve inactivation of their antibiotic substrates by phosphorylation. Only phosphorylates hygromycin and closely related compounds such as demethyl analogs and destomycin. From Escherichia coli.
  19399..19421   -  protein_bind   lac operator (fragment): The lac repressor binds to the lac operator to inhibit transcription in E. coli. This inhibition can be relieved by adding lactose or isopropyl-β-D-thiogalactopyranoside (IPTG). lac repressor encoded by lacI
  19425..19455   -  promoter       lac promoter: promoter for the E. coli lac operon
  19837..19888   -  misc_feature   bom (fragment): basis of mobility region from pBR322
  19907..20362   +  rep_origin     f1 ori (sequence partly withheld): f1 bacteriophage origin of replication; arrow indicates direction of (+) strand synthesis
  20363..20412   -  misc_feature   bom (fragment): basis of mobility region from pBR322
  20514..20549   -  CDS            rop (fragment): Rop protein, which maintains plasmids at low copy number; rop
  20644..20748   +  promoter       AmpR promoter: bla
  20749..21609   +  CDS            AmpR: β-lactamase; bla; confers resistance to ampicillin, carbenicillin, and related antibiotics
>Addgene plasmid #236779 | pTB106-Hyg | addgene full sequence | sequence record 494138 | Addgene NGS Result
CTGTCAGACCAAGTTTACTCATATATACTTTAGATTGATTTAAAACTTCATTTTTAATTTAAAAGGATCT
AGGTGAAGATCCTTTTTGATAATCTCATGACCAAAATCCCTTAACGTGAGTTTTCGTTCCACTGAGCGTC
AGACCCCGTAGAAAAGATCAAAGGATCTTCTTGAGATCCTTTTTTTCTGCGCGTAATCTGCTGCTTGCAA
ACAAAAAAACCACCGCTACCAGCGGTGGTTTGTTTGCCGGATCAAGAGCTACCAACTCTTTTTCCGAAGG
TAACTGGCTTCAGCAGAGCGCAGATACCAAATACTGTTCTTCTAGTGTAGCCGTAGTTAGGCCACCACTT
CAAGAACTCTGTAGCACCGCCTACATACCTCGCTCTGCTAATCCTGTTACCAGTGGCTGCTGCCAGTGGC
GATAAGTCGTGTCTTACCGGGTTGGACTCAAGACGATAGTTACCGGATAAGGCGCAGCGGTCGGGCTGAA
CGGGGGGTTCGTGCACACAGCCCAGCTTGGAGCGAACGACCTACACCGAACTGAGATACCTACAGCGTGA
GCTATGAGAAAGCGCCACGCTTCCCGAAGGGAGAAAGGCGGACAGGTATCCGGTAAGCGGCAGGGTCGGA
ACAGGAGAGCGCACGAGGGAGCTTCCAGGGGGAAACGCCTGGTATCTTTATAGTCCTGTCGGGTTTCGCC
ACCTCTGACTTGAGCGTCGATTTTTGTGATGCTCGTCAGGGGGGCGGAGCCTATGGAAAAACGCCAGCAA
CGCGGCCTTTTTACGGTTCCTGGCCTTTTGCTGGCCTTTTGCTCACATGTAAGCTTTTAATTAAGGTACC
CAAAGAAACGGCGCTTCCTCGTCCGCATGTGTTTGCGGGACATGACGCCGCGCCACTGCCACGCCTTTTT
CTTGCCTGCTGTGAGGAGCGGCCGCGGCCCTTGGCGCYCCCCCCCCCCCCGCCTGCGTCTCCGCCAGCGG
CGGCCACCTGTGTCACACCCCATCTCCCCCGCTCTCTCTCCCCCGTCTCTCCTGGTCTCGAAACAACCCG
ACATTCGGAAATATGTTTGCACGGCGTTGCGCGCGTGTCACACACGCACACACACACCGACCAGTAACCG
TCCCCCAACACCCCCTCCTCCGCACAAAGCATACCCTTTCGTTTCGCCTTTCGCCACTCTGCCATCCTCG
AGACCGACAAGACCAGAATAGCGCTTATGTGTGTGTGTTTGTGTGTGGGTGTGTGTGCCCATGTGTGACA
AAGAGGCCAGTGCTTTCTCTAAAGCAAGAGCGCGAGGTTGCTGGCTAAGGACTCTAAGTCCCTCACAGTG
ATGGCGTGTTGCATTTTCTAAACCGTCAATCCAACACGTCGGTAGCATATCGGTTTTGTAGGCTCTTCTG
GATACCTTCCCCAGTAAGACCGCCACTGCTTCGTGACTGAAGCACTGTAAATATCACTGAAACCGTCGCG
TTGCTTTGTCTAATTATCACCGCCTTTGCCAGCTATCGCCTCAGGCTGCGCTCTTTGACTAATCCACTCA
CCACTTCTCTGCCTTCTTCCTCCGGTTGTTGTTGTGTCCTGCGTGTACATGGCGCGTGTCCTTTTCGAGC
AAACAGCTGTCTTTTCTTTCACGATAACACACTCATATTAAACGCGAGTATTACTCATCAGTCAACGTCA
CATTCCGCTCTGTCCACTTCGACCTTACACCTCTACTTGTCCAACTATCTTCCACTTGTCAAGCACTAGT
ACCGGTGCCACCATGAAACGGACAGCCGACGGAAGCGAGTTCGAGTCACCAAAGAAGAAGCGGAAAGTCT
CCTCAGAGACTGGGCCTGTCGCCGTCGATCCAACCCTGCGCCGCCGGATTGAACCTCACGAGTTTGAAGT
GTTCTTTGACCCCCGGGAGCTGAGAAAGGAGACATGCCTGCTGTACGAGATCAACTGGGGAGGCAGGCAC
TCCATCTGGAGGCACACCTCTCAGAACACAAATAAGCACGTGGAGGTGAACTTCATCGAGAAGTTTACCA
CAGAGCGGTACTTCTGCCCCAATACCAGATGTAGCATCACATGGTTTCTGAGCTGGTCCCCTTGCGGAGA
GTGTAGCAGGGCCATCACCGAGTTCCTGTCCAGATATCCACACGTGACACTGTTTATCTACATCGCCAGG
CTGTATCACCACGCAGACCCAAGGAATAGGCAGGGCCTGCGCGATCTGATCAGCTCCGGCGTGACCATCC
AGATCATGACAGAGCAGGAGTCCGGCTACTGCTGGCGGAACTTCGTGAATTATTCTCCTAGCAACGAGGC
CCACTGGCCTAGGTACCCACACCTGTGGGTGCGCCTGTACGTGCTGGAGCTGTATTGCATCATCCTGGGC
CTGCCCCCTTGTCTGAATATCCTGCGGAGAAAGCAGCCCCAGCTGACCTTCTTTACAATCGCCCTGCAGT
CTTGTCACTATCAGAGGCTGCCACCCCACATCCTGTGGGCCACAGGCCTGAAGAGCGGAGGATCTAGCGG
AGGATCAAGCGGAAGCGAGACTCCTGGAACCAGCGAAAGCGCAACCCCAGAAAGCAGCGGAGGAAGTAGC
GGAGGATCCATGCAGACCCGTTCCAAGGCCAAAGGTCGCCGTGGTCGTCCGTCGGCGCGGCCCTCTGAAG
AGGTTGAGGTTGTGGAGAGCCAGCCGCAGGAGGTCCTACAGAACGAGGAGCAGGAGCCTCAGCAGCAGCA
GCAGCAGCAGAGCACCGACATGGCTGAACCGAACGCAAGTGGCTTTCGCGTTATCCAGATCTTGGAGAAC
TACGGCGTGGCCAGCTCAGATATCAAGAAGCTCATGGAGTGCGGCTTTTACACGGTGGAGTCGGCGGCCT
ACGCACCGAAGAAGGCCATCCTGGCAGTGAAGGGGATCAGCGAGAACAAGGCCGAGAAAATTATGGCGGA
GTGCGCCAAGCTGGTGCCGATGGGGTTCACTTCCGCGGTTGCCTACCACGAGGCGCGCAAGGAGATCATT
ATGGTCACTACGGGCAGCCGCGAGGTGGACAAGCTACTCGGCTCGGGCGGATCTAGCGGTGGATCTAGCG
GCTCTGAGACCCCTGGAACATCCGAATCCGCCACTCCAGAGAGCAGCGGAGGCTCTTCTGGAGGATCAGA
CAAGAAGTACAGCATCGGCCTGGCCATCGGCACCAACTCTGTGGGCTGGGCCGTGATCACCGACGAGTAC
AAGGTGCCCAGCAAGAAATTCAAGGTGCTGGGCAACACCGACCGGCACAGCATCAAGAAGAACCTGATCG
GAGCCCTGCTGTTCGACAGCGGCGAAACAGCCGAGGCCACCCGGCTGAAGAGAACCGCCAGAAGAAGATA
CACCAGACGGAAGAACCGGATCTGCTATCTGCAAGAGATCTTCAGCAACGAGATGGCCAAGGTGGACGAC
AGCTTCTTCCACAGACTGGAAGAGTCCTTCCTGGTGGAAGAGGATAAGAAGCACGAGCGGCACCCCATCT
TCGGCAACATCGTGGACGAGGTGGCCTACCACGAGAAGTACCCCACCATCTACCACCTGAGAAAGAAACT
GGTGGACAGCACCGACAAGGCCGACCTGCGGCTGATCTATCTGGCCCTGGCCCACATGATCAAGTTCCGG
GGCCACTTCCTGATCGAGGGCGACCTGAACCCCGACAACAGCGACGTGGACAAGCTGTTCATCCAGCTGG
TGCAGACCTACAACCAGCTGTTCGAGGAAAACCCCATCAACGCCAGCGGCGTGGACGCCAAGGCCATCCT
GTCTGCCAGACTGAGCAAGAGCAGACGGCTGGAAAATCTGATCGCCCAGCTGCCCGGCGAGAAGAAGAAT
GGCCTGTTCGGAAACCTGATTGCCCTGAGCCTGGGCCTGACCCCCAACTTCAAGAGCAACTTCGACCTGG
CCGAGGATGCCAAACTGCAGCTGAGCAAGGACACCTACGACGACGACCTGGACAACCTGCTGGCCCAGAT
CGGCGACCAGTACGCCGACCTGTTTCTGGCCGCCAAGAACCTGTCCGACGCCATCCTGCTGAGCGACATC
CTGAGAGTGAACACCGAGATCACCAAGGCCCCCCTGAGCGCCTCTATGATCAAGAGATACGACGAGCACC
ACCAGGACCTGACCCTGCTGAAAGCTCTCGTGCGGCAGCAGCTGCCTGAGAAGTACAAAGAGATTTTCTT
CGACCAGAGCAAGAACGGCTACGCCGGCTACATTGACGGCGGAGCCAGCCAGGAAGAGTTCTACAAGTTC
ATCAAGCCCATCCTGGAAAAGATGGACGGCACCGAGGAACTGCTCGTGAAGCTGAACAGAGAGGACCTGC
TGCGGAAGCAGCGGACCTTCGACAACGGCAGCATCCCCCACCAGATCCACCTGGGAGAGCTGCACGCCAT
TCTGCGGCGGCAGGAAGATTTTTACCCATTCCTGAAGGACAACCGGGAAAAGATCGAGAAGATCCTGACC
TTCCGCATCCCCTACTACGTGGGCCCTCTGGCCAGGGGAAACAGCAGATTCGCCTGGATGACCAGAAAGA
GCGAGGAAACCATCACCCCCTGGAACTTCGAGGAAGTGGTGGACAAGGGCGCTTCCGCCCAGAGCTTCAT
CGAGCGGATGACCAACTTCGATAAGAACCTGCCCAACGAGAAGGTGCTGCCCAAGCACAGCCTGCTGTAC
GAGTACTTCACCGTGTATAACGAGCTGACCAAAGTGAAATACGTGACCGAGGGAATGAGAAAGCCCGCCT
TCCTGAGCGGCGAGCAGAAAAAGGCCATCGTGGACCTGCTGTTCAAGACCAACCGGAAAGTGACCGTGAA
GCAGCTGAAAGAGGACTACTTCAAGAAAATCGAGTGCTTCGACTCCGTGGAAATCTCCGGCGTGGAAGAT
CGGTTCAACGCCTCCCTGGGCACATACCACGATCTGCTGAAAATTATCAAGGACAAGGACTTCCTGGACA
ATGAGGAAAACGAGGACATTCTGGAAGATATCGTGCTGACCCTGACACTGTTTGAGGACAGAGAGATGAT
CGAGGAACGGCTGAAAACCTATGCCCACCTGTTCGACGACAAAGTGATGAAGCAGCTGAAGCGGCGGAGA
TACACCGGCTGGGGCAGGCTGAGCCGGAAGCTGATCAACGGCATCCGGGACAAGCAGTCCGGCAAGACAA
TCCTGGATTTCCTGAAGTCCGACGGCTTCGCCAACAGAAACTTCATGCAGCTGATCCACGACGACAGCCT
GACCTTTAAAGAGGACATCCAGAAAGCCCAGGTGTCCGGCCAGGGCGATAGCCTGCACGAGCACATTGCC
AATCTGGCCGGCAGCCCCGCCATTAAGAAGGGCATCCTGCAGACAGTGAAGGTGGTGGACGAGCTCGTGA
AAGTGATGGGCCGGCACAAGCCCGAGAACATCGTGATCGAAATGGCCAGAGAGAACCAGACCACCCAGAA
GGGACAGAAGAACAGCCGCGAGAGAATGAAGCGGATCGAAGAGGGCATCAAAGAGCTGGGCAGCCAGATC
CTGAAAGAACACCCCGTGGAAAACACCCAGCTGCAGAACGAGAAGCTGTACCTGTACTACCTGCAGAATG
GGCGGGATATGTACGTGGACCAGGAACTGGACATCAACCGGCTGTCCGACTACGATGTGGACCATATCGT
GCCTCAGAGCTTTCTGAAGGACGACTCCATCGACAACAAGGTGCTGACCAGAAGCGACAAGAACCGGGGC
AAGAGCGACAACGTGCCCTCCGAAGAGGTCGTGAAGAAGATGAAGAACTACTGGCGGCAGCTGCTGAACG
CCAAGCTGATTACCCAGAGAAAGTTCGACAATCTGACCAAGGCCGAGAGAGGCGGCCTGAGCGAACTGGA
TAAGGCCGGCTTCATCAAGAGACAGCTGGTGGAAACCCGGCAGATCACAAAGCACGTGGCACAGATCCTG
GACTCCCGGATGAACACTAAGTACGACGAGAATGACAAGCTGATCCGGGAAGTGAAAGTGATCACCCTGA
AGTCCAAGCTGGTGTCCGATTTCCGGAAGGATTTCCAGTTTTACAAAGTGCGCGAGATCAACAACTACCA
CCACGCCCACGACGCCTACCTGAACGCCGTCGTGGGAACCGCCCTGATCAAAAAGTACCCTAAGCTGGAA
AGCGAGTTCGTGTACGGCGACTACAAGGTGTACGACGTGCGGAAGATGATCGCCAAGAGCGAGCAGGAAA
TCGGCAAGGCTACCGCCAAGTACTTCTTCTACAGCAACATCATGAACTTTTTCAAGACCGAGATTACCCT
GGCCAACGGCGAGATCCGGAAGCGGCCTCTGATCGAGACAAACGGCGAAACCGGGGAGATCGTGTGGGAT
AAGGGCCGGGATTTTGCCACCGTGCGGAAAGTGCTGAGCATGCCCCAAGTGAATATCGTGAAAAAGACCG
AGGTGCAGACAGGCGGCTTCAGCAAAGAGTCTATCCTGCCCAAGAGGAACAGCGATAAGCTGATCGCCAG
AAAGAAGGACTGGGACCCTAAGAAGTACGGCGGCTTCGACAGCCCCACCGTGGCCTATTCTGTGCTGGTG
GTGGCCAAAGTGGAAAAGGGCAAGTCCAAGAAACTGAAGAGTGTGAAAGAGCTGCTGGGGATCACCATCA
TGGAAAGAAGCAGCTTCGAGAAGAATCCCATCGACTTTCTGGAAGCCAAGGGCTACAAAGAAGTGAAAAA
GGACCTGATCATCAAGCTGCCTAAGTACTCCCTGTTCGAGCTGGAAAACGGCCGGAAGAGAATGCTGGCC
TCTGCCGGCGAACTGCAGAAGGGAAACGAACTGGCCCTGCCCTCCAAATATGTGAACTTCCTGTACCTGG
CCAGCCACTATGAGAAGCTGAAGGGCTCCCCCGAGGATAATGAGCAGAAACAGCTGTTTGTGGAACAGCA
CAAGCACTACCTGGACGAGATCATCGAGCAGATCAGCGAGTTCTCCAAGAGAGTGATCCTGGCCGACGCT
AATCTGGACAAAGTGCTGTCCGCCTACAACAAGCACCGGGATAAGCCCATCAGAGAGCAGGCCGAGAATA
TCATCCACCTGTTTACCCTGACCAATCTGGGAGCCCCTGCCGCCTTCAAGTACTTTGACACCACCATCGA
CCGGAAGAGGTACACCAGCACCAAAGAGGTGCTGGACGCCACCCTGATCCACCAGAGCATCACCGGCCTG
TACGAGACACGGATCGACCTGTCTCAGCTGGGAGGTGACAGCGGCGGGAGCGGCGGGAGCGGGGGGAGCA
CTAATCTGAGCGACATCATTGAGAAGGAGACTGGGAAACAGCTGGTCATTCAGGAGTCCATCCTGATGCT
GCCTGAGGAGGTGGAGGAAGTGATCGGCAACAAGCCAGAGTCTGACATCCTGGTGCACACCGCCTACGAC
GAGTCCACAGATGAGAATGTGATGCTGCTGACCTCTGACGCCCCCGAGTATAAGCCTTGGGCCCTGGTCA
TCCAGGATTCTAACGGCGAGAATAAGATCAAGATGCTGAGCGGAGGATCCGGAGGATCTGGAGGCAGCAC
CAACCTGTCTGACATCATCGAGAAGGAGACAGGCAAGCAGCTGGTCATCCAGGAGAGCATCCTGATGCTG
CCCGAAGAAGTCGAAGAAGTGATCGGAAACAAGCCTGAGAGCGATATCCTGGTCCATACCGCCTACGACG
AGAGTACCGACGAAAATGTGATGCTGCTGACATCCGACGCCCCAGAGTATAAGCCCTGGGCTCTGGTCAT
CCAGGATTCCAACGGAGAGAACAAAATCAAAATGCTGTCTGGCGGCTCAAAAAGGCCGGCGGCCACGAAA
AAGGCCGGCCAGGCAAAAAAGAAAAAGTAAGAATTCCTCGAGCACCACCACCACCACCACTGAGAATTCT
GTATTACGCCGTTTTAAGAGCTCCTTCGACGCCTTTTTGTCCTTCAGCTGCTCCACGGTGACTCGCTTCT
CTCTCTTTCCACAGTGTCTCTTTTTTCTTTTCACTCTCTATACAAATGTGAGCGACCTCCTTTTCTGTAC
AACGGCCTTCCGGCGTGTGCTTTTCTCATCGACCTCTCCTCGCTTCTTGGGCACTCCTTCATCGAGCAAA
CAAGACGAGGGAGGTGACGCGATTGGTGAGACCACTACGAGTATGGACGGAGCTGTCTGATACCCCCTGT
TTTTTATCTTGTACCCCGCTCTGCAGTGACGGTAGCCCGCTGCTGTGCTTCGGTATCGCCGCTTCATACG
CTTCTCTCTTTTTTCAACGTGCGGCGCTGATTCAAAGGTTACCTCAACGCGACCCGCCGCTGCATCCTTT
GTTGCTCCTCTTGTCGCAAACAAACAAAAAACGTGCTGTGCTTTTTCCTTTATCGTGTCTTTTTGCAAAG
TCTAGACGACACACGAAGCGTGTGATGAATGAAAAGGAGGAGACACTCGACACTTGAATATTTCTCCCTA
TCAAGCCCTTTCAGGCCTGCGTGCTCCCTCAACCCCTTTCTCGATAACGTGCGACGTAATGTTACATGCA
CACACGTCGCACATCTCCTGTGAATGGCACTGCCTTCTCGTGCCGTCACCATGCCCGCCTTTCAGCACTG
GCTCTTCGTTTCTTCACCGCTTCTTCGTTCTGTGAACCCGCGCGCACGCACGCATCGAAGGGATTCATCG
CCATTGCCCTCTCCGCCTCTCTCGCTCGCTGCACATTGACTCTCCACAGCCCCCCCTCCCTCGCACAGCC
AGCCCCACCCACCCACCCACCGCTCTACACACCTCCACAGCAGCCATGGCCCCAAAGAAGAAGCGGAAGG
TCGGTATCCACGGAGTCCCAGCAGCCACACAGTTCGAGGGCTTTACCAACCTGTATCAGGTGAGCAAGAC
ACTGCGGTTTGAGCTGATCCCACAGGGCAAGACCCTGAAGCACATCCAGGAGCAGGGCTTCATCGAGGAG
GACAAGGCCCGCAATGATCACTACAAGGAGCTGAAGCCCATCATCGATCGGATCTACAAGACCTATGCCG
ACCAGTGCCTGCAGCTGGTGCAGCTGGATTGGGAGAACCTGAGCGCCGCCATCGACTCCTATAGAAAGGA
GAAAACCGAGGAGACAAGGAACGCCCTGATCGAGGAGCAGGCCACATATCGCAATGCCATCCACGACTAC
TTCATCGGCCGGACAGACAACCTGACCGATGCCATCAATAAGAGACACGCCGAGATCTACAAGGGCCTGT
TCAAGGCCGAGCTGTTTAATGGCAAGGTGCTGAAGCAGCTGGGCACCGTGACCACAACCGAGCACGAGAA
CGCCCTGCTGCGGAGCTTCGACAAGTTTACAACCTACTTCTCCGGCTTTTATGAGAACAGGAAGAACGTG
TTCAGCGCCGAGGATATCAGCACAGCCATCCCACACCGCATCGTGCAGGACAACTTCCCCAAGTTTAAGG
AGAATTGTCACATCTTCACACGCCTGATCACCGCCGTGCCCAGCCTGCGGGAGCACTTTGAGAACGTGAA
GAAGGCCATCGGCATCTTCGTGAGCACCTCCATCGAGGAGGTGTTTTCCTTCCCTTTTTATAACCAGCTG
CTGACACAGACCCAGATCGACCTGTATAACCAGCTGCTGGGAGGAATCTCTCGGGAGGCAGGCACCGAGA
AGATCAAGGGCCTGAACGAGGTGCTGAATCTGGCCATCCAGAAGAATGATGAGACAGCCCACATCATCGC
CTCCCTGCCACACAGATTCATCCCCCTGTTTAAGCAGATCCTGTCCGATAGGAACACCCTGTCTTTCATC
CTGGAGGAGTTTAAGAGCGACGAGGAAGTGATCCAGTCCTTCTGCAAGTACAAGACACTGCTGAGAAACG
AGAACGTGCTGGAGACAGCCGAGGCCCTGTTTAACGAGCTGAACAGCATCGACCTGACACACATCTTCAT
CAGCCACAAGAAGCTGGAGACAATCAGCAGCGCCCTGTGCGACCACTGGGATACACTGAGGAATGCCCTG
TATGAGCGGAGAATCTCCGAGCTGACAGGCAAGATCACCAAGTCTGCCAAGGAGAAGGTGCAGCGCAGCC
TGAAGCACGAGGATATCAACCTGCAGGAGATCATCTCTGCCGCAGGCAAGGAGCTGAGCGAGGCCTTCAA
GCAGAAAACCAGCGAGATCCTGTCCCACGCACACGCCGCCCTGGATCAGCCACTGCCTACAACCCTGAAG
AAGCAGGAGGAGAAGGAGATCCTGAAGTCTCAGCTGGACAGCCTGCTGGGCCTGTACCACCTGCTGGACT
GGTTTGCCGTGGATGAGTCCAACGAGGTGGACCCCGAGTTCTCTGCCCGGCTGACCGGCATCAAGCTGGA
GATGGAGCCTTCTCTGAGCTTCTACAACAAGGCCAGAAATTATGCCACCAAGAAGCCCTACTCCGTGGAG
AAGTTCAAGCTGAACTTTCAGAGGCCTACACTGGCCTCTGGCTGGGACGTGAATAAGGAGAAGAACAATG
GCGCCATCCTGTTTGTGAAGAACGGCCTGTACTATCTGGGCATCATGCCAAAGCAGAAGGGCAGGTATAA
GGCCCTGAGCTTCGAGCCCACAGAGAAAACCAGCGAGGGCTTTGATAAGATGTACTATGACTACTTCCCT
GATGCCGCCAAGATGATCCCAAAGTGCAGCACCCAGCTGAAGGCCGTGACAGCCCACTTTCAGACCCACA
CAACCCCCATCCTGCTGTCCAACAATTTCATCGAGCCTCTGGAGATCACAAAGGAGATCTACGACCTGAA
CAATCCTGAGAAGGAGCCAAAGAAGTTTCAGACAGCCTACGCCAAGAAAACCGGCGACCAGAAGGGCTAC
AGAGAGGCCCTGTGCAAGTGGATCGACTTCACAAGGGATTTTCTGTCCAAGTATACCAAGACAACCTCTA
TCGATCTGTCTAGCCTGCGGCCATCCTCTCAGTATAAGGACCTGGGCGAGTACTATGCCGAGCTGAATCC
CCTGCTGTACCACATCAGCTTCCAGAGAATCGCCGAGAAGGAGATCATGGATGCCGTGGAGACAGGCAAG
CTGTACCTGTTCCAGATCTATAACAAGGACTTTGCCAAGGGCCACCACGGCAAGCCTAATCTGCACACAC
TGTATTGGACCGGCCTGTTTTCTCCAGAGAACCTGGCCAAGACAAGCATCAAGCTGAATGGCCAGGCCGA
GCTGTTCTACCGCCCTAAGTCCAGGATGAAGAGGATGGCACACCGGCTGGGAGAGAAGATGCTGAACAAG
AAGCTGAAGGATCAGAAAACCCCAATCCCCGACACCCTGTACCAGGAGCTGTACGACTATGTGAATCACA
GACTGTCCCACGACCTGTCTGATGAGGCCAGGGCCCTGCTGCCCAACGTGATCACCAAGGAGGTGTCTCA
CGAGATCATCAAGGATAGGCGCTTTACCAGCGACAAGTTCTTGTTCCACGTGCCTATCACACTGAACTAT
CAGGCCGCCAATTCCCCATCTAAGTTCAACCAGAGGGTGAATGCCTACCTGAAGGAGCACCCCGAGACAC
CTATCATCGGCATCGATCGGGGCGAGAGAAACCTGATCTATATCACAGTGATCGACTCCACCGGCAAGAT
CCTGGAGCAGCGGAGCCTGAACACCATCCAGCAGTTTGATTACCAGAAGAAGCTGGACAACAGGGAGAAG
GAGAGGGTGGCAGCAAGGCAGGCCTGGTCTGTGGTGGGCACAATCAAGGATCTGAAGCAGGGCTATCTGA
GCCAGGTCATCCACGAGATCGTGGACCTGATGATCCACTACCAGGCCGTGGTGGTGCTGGAGAACCTGAA
TTTCGGCTTTAAGAGCAAGAGGACCGGCATCGCCGAGAAGGCCGTGTACCAGCAGTTCGAGAAGATGCTG
ATCGATAAGCTGAATTGCCTGGTGCTGAAGGACTATCCAGCAGAGAAAGTGGGAGGCGTGCTGAACCCAT
ACCAGCTGACAGACCAGTTCACCTCCTTTGCCAAGATGGGCACCCAGTCTGGCTTCCTGTTTTACGTGCC
TGCCCCATATACATCTAAGATCGATCCCCTGACCGGCTTCGTGGACCCCTTCGTGTGGAAAACCATCAAG
AATCACGAGAGCCGCAAGCACTTCCTGGAGGGCTTCGACTTTCTGCACTACGACGTGAAAACCGGCGACT
TCATCCTGCACTTTAAGATGAACAGAAATCTGTCCTTCCAGAGGGGCCTGCCCGGCTTTATGCCTGCATG
GGATATCGTGTTCGAGAAGAACGAGACACAGTTTGACGCCAAGGGCACCCCTTTCATCGCCGGCAAGAGA
ATCGTGCCAGTGATCGAGAATCACAGATTCACCGGCAGATACCGGGACCTGTATCCTGCCAACGAGCTGA
TCGCCCTGCTGGAGGAGAAGGGCATCGTGTTCAGGGATGGCTCCAACATCCTGCCAAAGCTGCTGGAGAA
TGACGATTCTCACGCCATCGACACCATGGTGGCCCTGATCCGCAGCGTGCTGCAGATGCGGAACTCCAAT
GCCGCCACAGGCGAGGACTATATCAACAGCCCCGTGCGCGATCTGAATGGCGTGTGCTTCGACTCCCGGT
TTCAGAACCCAGAGTGGCCCATGGACGCCGATGCCAATGGCGCCTACCACATCGCCCTGAAGGGCCAGCT
GCTGCTGAATCACCTGAAGGAGAGCAAGGATCTGAAGCTGCAGAACGGCATCTCCAATCAGGACTGGCTG
GCCTACATCCAGGAGCTGCGCAACCCTGCTGCTAAACGTGTTAAGCTTGATGGGGGTAGCCCGGCAGCCA
AGAGAGTCAAACTCGACGGCGGCTCCCCAGCGGCAAAAAGGGTGAAACTAGACGGGGGTAGCCCCGCCGC
GAAGCGTGTAAAGCTGGATGGAGGATCGCCTGCGGCTAAGCGAGTCAAATTAGACGGTGGGTCACCGGCT
GCAAAGCGCGTCAAATTGGATGGCAGTGGAGACTATAAGGACCACGACGGAGACTACAAGGATCATGATA
TTGATTACAAAGACGATGACGATAAGGGATCCGGCGCAACAAACTTCTCTCTGCTGAAACAAGCCGGAGA
TGTCGAAGAGAATCCTGGACCGATGGAGACGATTAACATCGCTAAGAACGAATTCCTCGAGCCTCCAAAA
AAGAAGAGAAAGGTCGAATTCTCTGACATCGAACTGGCTGCTATCCCGTTCAACACTCTGGCTGACCATT
ACGGTGAGCGTTTAGCTCGCGAACAGTTGGCCCTTGAGCATGAGTCTTACGAGATGGGTGAAGCACGCTT
CCGCAAGATGTTTGAGCGTCAACTTAAAGCTGGTGAGGTTGCGGATAACGCTGCCGCCAAGCCTCTCATC
ACTACCCTACTCCCTAAGATGATTGCACGCATCAACGACTGGTTTGAGGAAGTGAAAGCTAAGCGCGGCA
AGCGCCCGACAGCCTTCCAGTTCCTGCAAGAAATCAAGCCGGAAGCCGTAGCGTACATCACCATTAAGAC
CACTCTGGCTTGCCTAACCAGTGCTGACAATACAACCGTTCAGGCTGTAGCAAGCGCAATCGGTCGGGCC
ATTGAGGACGAGGCTCGCTTCGGTCGTATCCGTGACCTTGAAGCTAAGCACTTCAAGAAAAACGTTGAGG
AACAACTCAACAAGCGCGTAGGGCACGTCTACAAGAAAGCATTTATGCAAGTTGTCGAGGCTGACATGCT
CTCTAAGGGTCTACTCGGTGGCGAGGCGTGGTCTTCGTGGCATAAGGAAGACTCTATTCATGTAGGAGTA
CGCTGCATCGAGATGCTCATTGAGTCAACCGGAATGGTTAGCTTACACCGCCAAAATGCTGGCGTAGTAG
GTCAAGACTCTGAGACTATCGAACTCGCACCTGAATACGCTGAGGCTATCGCAACCCGTGCAGGTGCGCT
GGCTGGCATCTCTCCGATGTTCCAACCTTGCGTAGTTCCTCCTAAGCCGTGGACTGGCATTACTGGTGGT
GGCTATTGGGCTAACGGTCGTCGTCCTCTGGCGCTGGTGCGTACTCACAGTAAGAAAGCACTGATGCGCT
ACGAAGACGTTTACATGCCTGAGGTGTACAAAGCGATTAACATTGCGCAAAACACCGCATGGAAAATCAA
CAAGAAAGTCCTAGCGGTCGCCAACGTAATCACCAAGTGGAAGCATTGTCCGGTCGAGGACATCCCTGCG
ATTGAGCGTGAAGAACTCCCGATGAAACCGGAAGACATCGACATGAATCCTGAGGCTCTCACCGCGTGGA
AACGTGCTGCCGCTGCTGTGTACCGCAAGGACAAGGCTCGCAAGTCTCGCCGTATCAGCCTTGAGTTCAT
GCTTGAGCAAGCCAATAAGTTTGCTAACCATAAGGCCATCTGGTTCCCTTACAACATGGACTGGCGCGGT
CGTGTTTACGCTGTGTCAATGTTCAACCCGCAAGGTAACGATATGACCAAAGGACTGCTTACGCTGGCGA
AAGGTAAACCAATCGGTAAGGAAGGTTACTACTGGCTGAAAATCCACGGTGCAAACTGTGCGGGTGTCGA
TAAGGTTCCGTTCCCTGAGCGCATCAAGTTCATTGAGGAAAACCACGAGAACATCATGGCTTGCGCTAAG
TCTCCACTGGAGAACACTTGGTGGGCTGAGCAAGATTCTCCGTTCTGCTTCCTTGCGTTCTGCTTTGAGT
ACGCTGGGGTACAGCACCACGGCCTGAGCTATAACTGCTCCCTTCCGCTGGCGTTTGACGGGTCTTGCTC
TGGCATCCAGCACTTCTCCGCGATGCTCCGAGATGAGGTAGGTGGTCGCGCGGTTAACTTGCTTCCTAGT
GAAACCGTTCAGGACATCTACGGGATTGTTGCTAAGAAAGTCAACGAGATTCTACAAGCAGACGCAATCA
ATGGGACCGATAACGAAGTAGTTACCGTGACCGATGAGAACACTGGTGAAATCTCTGAGAAAGTCAAGCT
GGGCACTAAGGCACTGGCTGGTCAATGGCTGGCTTACGGTGTTACTCGCAGTGTGACTAAGCGTTCAGTC
ATGACGCTGGCTTACGGGTCCAAAGAGTTCGGCTTCCGTCAACAAGTGCTGGAAGATACCATTCAGCCAG
CTATTGATTCCGGCAAGGGTCTGATGTTCACTCAGCCGAATCAGGCTGCTGGATACATGGCTAAGCTGAT
TTGGGAATCTGTGAGCGTGACGGTGGTAGCTGCGGTTGAAGCAATGAACTGGCTTAAGTCTGCTGCTAAG
CTGCTGGCTGCTGAGGTCAAAGATAAGAAGACTGGAGAGATTCTTCGCAAGCGTTGCGCTGTGCATTGGG
TAACTCCTGATGGTTTCCCTGTGTGGCAGGAATACAAGAAGCCTATTCAGACGCGCTTGAACCTGATGTT
CCTCGGTCAGTTCCGCTTACAGCCTACCATTAACACCAACAAAGATAGCGAGATTGATGCACACAAACAG
GAGTCTGGTATCGCTCCTAACTTTGTACACAGCCAAGACGGTAGCCACCTTCGTAAGACTGTAGTGTGGG
CACACGAGAAGTACGGAATCGAATCTTTTGCACTGATTCACGACTCCTTCGGTACCATTCCGGCTGACGC
TGCGAACCTGTTCAAAGCAGTGCGCGAAACTATGGTTGACACATATGAGTCTTGTGATGTACTGGCTGAT
TTCTACGACCAGTTCGCTGACCAGTTGCACGAGTCTCAATTGGACAAAATGCCAGCACTTCCGGCTAAAG
GTAACTTGAACCTCCGTGACATCTTAGAGTCGGACTTCGCGTTCGCGTAGGCGGCCGCCCTCCTCCTCCT
TTCTTGTTCCTTTCACGTCGCCTTCTCGGTTGTAGCTGGCAGACGACGAGTCTTACTTTTACGTGTACTT
CTCTATAGATGATGTATGATCTCTCTGCATGCGTGTTCGTGCATGTGTCCGTGTGTTGTGTACGCGTGCG
TCTCGCCTCAGCTCTCCGCGTGAAAGGGTTTGACTGCCCATGATGCGTGTGTATATCCACGCGCAGGCAC
GCACACACACACACACACACACACACACAGGCACACACAGGCACACAAACGCATCTCAGGCCGAGCCGCA
TACGTCTCTCGCACGGTCTCGTTTATTTGATCATGTAGTTGAGTATTAAATTGGGAAGACAAAAACATAA
TAGCACGAAGAGTCGGGCACGAAAAGCCCGATCTCTCTCTCTCTCTCTCTCGTGCGCGCAGGGGCGTGTG
GGTGCACGACGACGAGGACGGAGGGGGGAAGGGAGGCATAAACGGATCCCCCATCGCACATGCGGGTACG
AGCATTATCTGCTGTGTCTGGTCCTTTATCATATCGCTACCCGCCCGCCCCCCGCCCCCCCCCCCCCCCC
CCCCCCCGCGGCTCCTGTCACTGTCGTTCCTGCGACTCCCCACACACCCGCGCAACGCTCATGTCACGAA
GAGAAAAGTAGAAGGCGTGGCGATGCGTTGCGCGGCCCCCTGTCCGCTGGCATGCAGACGTCGAGCCGTG
GAACGGATGGTAGCGAGAGACAACGCGGCGATGCAGGAAAGGAGATTTACTGCAGGACGTCTACACACGC
GCGCACACCACTGCGAATGGCACCGTGCTGAGGAAAATTGGGGGGGAGGGCGCACGGGGGCGGGGCAGGA
AACGGTTGGATCAGCAGCACTCTCAACTTGTGTCCGTATTGCGAAGGAGGGAGAGGAGCCTGCCCGTATT
ATGGGCGCTGAAACGTCGGAACCACCTATGAATCCCACTTCTGCGTCGCGGAGGCGTACTGCTTCCGACC
ACCTCCGCAGCTCACGCGCGTCGAGCTCCCTCCCTTTCCCCTTCTTTCCGTTGTGTGTGTGTGTGTGTGT
GTGTCTTGTCACGATGCATGGCCATCTCTCCTCCAACCCTCCACGCCTTCCTCTCCCCCGCCCATCAAAC
GCGCTACGGCCACAACCATTTCTTCAAGTATCACATCCACCACCACTCTTACCCACCTACCCTCTTCGAC
TCTGACACAGCCACTGACGCCCTCTCCGCCTCTCTCGCTCGCTGCACATTGACTCTCCACAGCCCCCCCT
CCCTCGCACAGCCAGCCCCACCCACCCACCCACCCACCCACCGCTCTACACACCTCCACAGCAGCCAGAT
CCTAGTATGAAGATTTCGGTGATCGTCGACGTAATGAAAAAGCCTGAACTCACCGCGACGTCTGTCGAGA
AGTTTCTGATCGAAAAGTTCGACAGCGTCTCCGACCTGATGCAGCTCTCGGAGGGCGAAGAATCTCGTGC
TTTCAGCTTCGATGTAGGAGGGCGTGGATATGTCCTGCGGGTAAATAGCTGCGCCGATGGTTTCTACAAA
GATCGTTATGTTTATCGGCACTTTGCATCGGCCGCGCTCCCGATTCCGGAAGTGCTTGACATTGGGGAAT
TTAGCGAGAGCCTGACCTATTGCATCTCCCGCCGTGCACAGGGTGTCACGTTGCAAGACCTGCCTGAAAC
CGAACTGCCCGCTGTTCTGCAGCCGGTCGCGGAGGCAATGGATGCGATCGCTGCGGCCGATCTTAGCCAG
ACGAGCGGGTTCGGCCCATTCGGACCGCAAGGAATCGGTCAATACACTACATGGCGTGATTTTATATGCG
CGATTGCTGATCCCCATGTGTATCACTGGCAAACTGTGATGGACGACACCGTCAGTGCGTCCGTCGCGCA
GGCTCTCGATGAGCTGATGCTTTGGGCCGAGGACTGCCCCGAAGTCCGGCACCTCGTGCACGCGGATTTC
GGCTCCAACAATGTCCTGACGGACAATGGCCGCATAACAGCGGTCATTGACTGGAGCGAGGCGATGTTCG
GGGATTCCCAATACGAGGTCGCCAACATCTTCTTCTGGAGGCCGTGGTTGGCTTGTATGGAGCAGCAGAC
GCGCTACTTCGAGCGGAGGCATCCGGAGCTTGCAGGATCGCCTCGGCTCCGGGCGTATATGCTCCGCATT
GGTCTTGACCAACTCTATCAGAGCTTGGTTGACGGCAATTTCGATGATGCAGCTTGGGCGCAGGGTCGAT
GCGACGCAATCGTCCGATCCGGAGCCGGGACTGTCGGGCGTACACAAATCGCCCGCAGAAGCGCGGCCGT
CTGGACCGATGGCTGTGTAGAAGTACTCGCCGATAGTGGAAACCGACGCCCCAGCACTCGTCCGAGGGCA
AAGGAATAGTAGGATCCCGTATCTCGAGGATCTAGAGATCCAGCAGGCGGAGAAAGAGGGAAGTATAAGG
CGGACGCATAGGTCGGAGTATCGAGAAAAAGAGGCAGAGATGGGTGGTGGCGGAGCGCCCCTCTCTGCCC
TTCTCTGTTTTACTGTTCCCGCCACGTCGCCAACTCCTCTTTTTGTTTGCTCTAATGTCGGTGCTATCCT
CTTCCTCTTTTTACTCTCCGTTTTTCTTCCTTCCGTTTTGTCTTGTTATCACCGTTATTTTTCTTCTTCT
TTCTTAGCCGATTTGGGTCTCCTGCCTACGGCAGCGGTGATGAGTCGCACTTCCGTCCCCCTTTCCTCTC
CGTAAGTACTCCCTCGATGCCTCAGGCGCTTCTATTTTGCGGCACTGTGCTGACCACCTCCCACGTGTGC
AGTGAGAGCGCCAGAGACATTCAGGAGAAGAGGGAAGAGGGGAAGTAAATACCAAAGCGAGGAAGATGTC
TTTCTCGCTGCTTCTCATCCTGTTGACCGGTGTGCACGGCGGTGTGTCCTCTCGGCTTCCCTCCTCCTTC
CCTCGCTCCCCTTTTTCTGTGTTTTTTCTTTCTAACATGATTGCGCCTGCTCTTTTTGCCCCGCAGCGTC
GCAGTGGGTGTCACCTGCGACCGCCGTACGTTTTACTATATACATATTTGTTTCTGTGCTGATGCCATTT
GTCCGCTACTCCATATCGTGCGTGTTTGTTTTCCAGTGGTGACGCCTTCCGCATCATTTTAATCAATTCG
AGGCGAAAAGGGTGATTTGAGTGTTGGAGTGGGCTTTTTTATTTATTTGACTCCAAACATCTTTTCTTTT
CCCGGTATCTTCGGGTCCGTCACGCAGGTCGGTGGGTGTGTCCGAGTGCGCTTCTTTACTCACGTGCCGC
TGCGCACATACACAGATTTTAAAAGCACGCATACACGATCTGTGCCTTCAAAACTAATCAACAAAAACAA
AAATACAAAAAAGACAAGAATAAGAGGTCAGCAACGCACCCACGGCTCCTTTCTTCCTGATCCACGTCGT
GGCCGCTGTACGCTCTCAAACACGCTTTGGCGCTGATGCGTGCCTTTATACAAAGAACAAAGAAGAAGCG
AAAAACGGGAGCGTGTTGCTTTGGGGATGTATGCGTGCCACAGTTCTGCGAATCATGTCATAGCTGTTTC
CTGTGTGAAATTGTTATCCGCTCACAATTCCACACAACATACGAGCCGGAAGCATAAAGTGTAAATGCAT
GCGGCCGCACAGTGTGTGGGTGAGGTGCGCGAAGGTGTGTCTGTCGGTGGGGGAGCTCGCGCGGTGTGTG
CGTTGGCGGCTCAGCGGCCCCCCTCGCGTCTCTCACGCCGGCCCGCCTGTCCCCCTCCCCCACATAAAAG
GACGCAGCGCGCTCAGCTTTTGTGTGCATGTATGCTATCGCTGGTCGCGTGTGCTGCGCCTCTGTATCTT
CTTTTGAATCTTTCCCTTTTTTTCGCTTTCTTTTATCTTCCTCCCGTGTACCGCAGTTGATGGATCAGGC
GCCCTGTTGCAACTTGGGCCGCCGACGGTGCTGGTGCGAGGCAGCAGGCCAGCATGTTGCCGAGATCTTA
ATTAAAATCCCTAGCCTGCAGGGGCGCCTGATGCGGTATTTTCTCCTTACGCATCTGTGCGGTATTTCAC
ACCGCATA
[95 nt withheld, positions 19889-19983]
T
[46 nt withheld, positions 19985-20030]
C
[141 nt withheld, positions 20032-20172]
CCTTTGACGTTGGAGTCCACGTTCTTT
[37 nt withheld, positions 20200-20236]
ACTCTATCTCGGGCTATTCTTTTGATTTATAAGGGATTTTGCCGATTTCGGTCTATTGGTTAAAAAATGA
GCTGATTTAACAAAAATTTAACGCGAATTTTAACAAAATATTAACGTTTACAATTTTATGGTGCACTCTC
AGTACAATCTGCTCTGATGCCGCATAGTTAAGCCAGCCCCGACACCCGCCAACACCCGCTGACGCGCCCT
GACGGGCTTGTCTGCTCCCGGCATCCGCTTACAGACAAGCTGTGACCGTCTCCGGGAGCTGCATGTGTCA
GAGGTTTTCACCGTCATCACCGAAACGCGCGAGACGAAAGGGCCTCGTGATACGCCTATTTTTATAGGTT
AATGTCATGATAATAATGGTTTCTTAGACGTCAGGTGGCACTTTTCGGGGAAATGTGCGCGGAACCCCTA
TTTGTTTATTTTTCTAAATACATTCAAATATGTATCCGCTCATGAGACAATAACCCTGATAAATGCTTCA
ATAATATTGAAAAAGGAAGAGTATGAGTATTCAACATTTCCGTGTCGCCCTTATTCCCTTTTTTGCGGCA
TTTTGCCTTCCTGTTTTTGCTCACCCAGAAACGCTGGTGAAAGTAAAAGATGCTGAAGATCAGTTGGGTG
CACGAGTGGGTTACATCGAACTGGATCTCAACAGCGGTAAGATCCTTGAGAGTTTTCGCCCCGAAGAACG
TTTTCCAATGATGAGCACTTTTAAAGTTCTGCTATGTGGCGCGGTATTATCCCGTATTGACGCCGGGCAA
GAGCAACTCGGTCGCCGCATACACTATTCTCAGAATGACTTGGTTGAGTACTCACCAGTCACAGAAAAGC
ATCTTACGGATGGCATGACAGTAAGAGAATTATGCAGTGCTGCCATAACCATGAGTGATAACACTGCGGC
CAACTTACTTCTGACAACGATCGGAGGACCGAAGGAGCTAACCGCTTTTTTGCACAACATGGGGGATCAT
GTAACTCGCCTTGATCGTTGGGAACCGGAGCTGAATGAAGCCATACCAAACGACGAGCGTGACACCACGA
TGCCTGTAGCAATGGCAACAACGTTGCGCAAACTATTAACTGGCGAACTACTTACTCTAGCTTCCCGGCA
ACAATTAATAGACTGGATGGAGGCGGATAAAGTTGCAGGACCACTTCTGCGCTCGGCCCTTCCGGCTGGC
TGGTTTATTGCTGATAAATCTGGAGCCGGTGAGCGTGGAAGCCGCGGTATCATTGCAGCACTGGGGCCAG
ATGGTAAGCCCTCCCGTATCGTAGTTATCTACACGACGGGGAGTCAGGCAACTATGGATGAACGAAATAG
ACAGATCGCTGAGATAGGTGCCTCACTGATTAAGCATTGGTAA
